>Addgene plasmid #211722 | pFB_MBD2.2-GFP (pc2083) | addgene full sequence | sequence record 422744 | Addgene NGS Result
[120 nt withheld, positions 1-120]
C
[91 nt withheld, positions 122-212]
A
[49 nt withheld, positions 214-262]
CCTTTGACGTTGGAGTCCACGTTCTT
[37 nt withheld, positions 289-325]
ACCCTATCTCGGTCTATTCTTTTGATTTATAAGGGATTTTGCCGATTTCGGCCTATTGGTTAAAAAATGA
GCTGATTTAACAAAAATTTAACGCGAATTTTAACAAAATATTAACGCTTACAATTTAGGTGGCACTTTTC
GGGGAAATGTGCGCGGAACCCCTATTTGTTTATTTTTCTAAATACATTCAAATATGTATCCGCTCATGAG
ACAATAACCCTGATAAATGCTTCAATAATATTGAAAAAGGAAGAGTATGAGTATTCAACATTTCCGTGTC
GCCCTTATTCCCTTTTTTGCGGCATTTTGCCTTCCTGTTTTTGCTCACCCAGAAACGCTGGTGAAAGTAA
AAGATGCTGAAGATCAGTTGGGTGCACGAGTGGGTTACATCGAACTGGATCTCAACAGCGGTAAGATCCT
TGAGAGTTTTCGCCCCGAAGAACGTTTTCCAATGATGAGCACTTTTAAAGTTCTGCTATGTGGCGCGGTA
TTATCCCGTATTGACGCCGGGCAAGAGCAACTCGGTCGCCGCATACACTATTCTCAGAATGACTTGGTTG
AGTACTCACCAGTCACAGAAAAGCATCTTACGGATGGCATGACAGTAAGAGAATTATGCAGTGCTGCCAT
AACCATGAGTGATAACACTGCGGCCAACTTACTTCTGACAACGATCGGAGGACCGAAGGAGCTAACCGCT
TTTTTGCACAACATGGGGGATCATGTAACTCGCCTTGATCGTTGGGAACCGGAGCTGAATGAAGCCATAC
CAAACGACGAGCGTGACACCACGATGCCTGTAGCAATGGCAACAACGTTGCGCAAACTATTAACTGGCGA
ACTACTTACTCTAGCTTCCCGGCAACAATTAATAGACTGGATGGAGGCGGATAAAGTTGCAGGACCACTT
CTGCGCTCGGCCCTTCCGGCTGGCTGGTTTATTGCTGATAAATCTGGAGCCGGTGAGCGTGGGTCTCGCG
GTATCATTGCAGCACTGGGGCCAGATGGTAAGCCCTCCCGTATCGTAGTTATCTACACGACGGGGAGTCA
GGCAACTATGGATGAACGAAATAGACAGATCGCTGAGATAGGTGCCTCACTGATTAAGCATTGGTAACTG
TCAGACCAAGTTTACTCATATATACTTTAGATTGATTTAAAACTTCATTTTTAATTTAAAAGGATCTAGG
TGAAGATCCTTTTTGATAATCTCATGACCAAAATCCCTTAACGTGAGTTTTCGTTCCACTGAGCGTCAGA
CCCCGTAGAAAAGATCAAAGGATCTTCTTGAGATCCTTTTTTTCTGCGCGTAATCTGCTGCTTGCAAACA
AAAAAACCACCGCTACCAGCGGTGGTTTGTTTGCCGGATCAAGAGCTACCAACTCTTTTTCCGAAGGTAA
CTGGCTTCAGCAGAGCGCAGATACCAAATACTGTTCTTCTAGTGTAGCCGTAGTTAGGCCACCACTTCAA
GAACTCTGTAGCACCGCCTACATACCTCGCTCTGCTAATCCTGTTACCAGTGGCTGCTGCCAGTGGCGAT
AAGTCGTGTCTTACCGGGTTGGACTCAAGACGATAGTTACCGGATAAGGCGCAGCGGTCGGGCTGAACGG
GGGGTTCGTGCACACAGCCCAGCTTGGAGCGAACGACCTACACCGAACTGAGATACCTACAGCGTGAGCT
ATGAGAAAGCGCCACGCTTCCCGAAGGGAGAAAGGCGGACAGGTATCCGGTAAGCGGCAGGGTCGGAACA
GGAGAGCGCACGAGGGAGCTTCCAGGGGGAAACGCCTGGTATCTTTATAGTCCTGTCGGGTTTCGCCACC
TCTGACTTGAGCGTCGATTTTTGTGATGCTCGTCAGGGGGGCGGAGCCTATGGAAAAACGCCAGCAACGC
GGCCTTTTTACGGTTCCTGGCCTTTTGCTGGCCTTTTGCTCACATGTTCTTTCCTGCGTTATCCCCTGAT
TCTGTGGATAACCGTATTACCGCCTTTGAGTGAGCTGATACCGCTCGCCGCAGCCGAACGACCGAGCGCA
GCGAGTCAGTGAGCGAGGAAGCGGAAGAGCGCCTGATGCGGTATTTTCTCCTTACGCATCTGTGCGGTAT
TTCACACCGCATAGACCAGCCGCGTAACCTGGCAAAATCGGTTACGGTTGAGTAATAAATGGATGCCCTG
CGTAAGCGGGTGTGGGCGGACAATAAAGTCTTAAACTGAACAAAATAGATCTAAACTATGACAATAAAGT
CTTAAACTAGACAGAATAGTTGTAAACTGAAATCAGTCCAGTTATGCTGTGAAAAAGCATACTGGACTTT
TGTTATGGCTAAAGCAAACTCTTCATTTTCTGAAGTGCAAATTGCCCGTCGTATTAAAGAGGGGCGTGGC
CAAGGGCATGGTAAAGACTATATTCGCGGCGTTGTGACAATTTACCGAACAACTCCGCGGCCGGGAAGCC
GATCTCGGCTTGAACGAATTGTTAGGTGGCGGTACTTGGGTCGATATCAAAGTGCATCACTTCTTCCCGT
ATGCCCAACTTTGTATAGAGAGCCACTGCGGGATCGTCACCGTAATCTGCTTGCACGTAGATCACATAAG
CACCAAGCGCGTTGGCCTCATGCTTGAGGAGATTGATGAGCGCGGTGGCAATGCCCTGCCTCCGGTGCTC
GCCGGAGACTGCGAGATCATAGATATAGATCTCACTACGCGGCTGCTCAAACTTGGGCAGAACGTAAGCC
GCGAGAGCGCCAACAACCGCTTCTTGGTCGAAGGCAGCAAGCGCGATGAATGTCTTACTACGGAGCAAGT
TCCCGAGGTAATCGGAGTCCGGCTGATGTTGGGAGTAGGTGGCTACGTCTCCGAACTCACGACCGAAAAG
ATCAAGAGCAGCCCGCATGGATTTGACTTGGTCAGGGCCGAGCCTACATGTGCGAATGATGCCCATACTT
GAGCCACCTAACTTTGTTTTAGGGCGACTGCCCTGCTGCGTAACATCGTTGCTGCTCCATAACATCAAAC
ATCGACCCACGGCGTAACGCGCTTGCTGCTTGGATGCCCGAGGCATAGACTGTACAAAAAAACAGTCATA
ACAAGCCATGAAAACCGCCACTGCGCCGTTACCACCGCTGCGTTCGGTCAAGGTTCTGGACCAGTTGCGT
GAGCGCATACGCTACTTGCATTACAGTTTACGAACCGAACAGGCTTATGTCAACTGGGTTCGTGCCTTCA
TCCGTTTCCACGGTGTGCGTCACCCGGCAACCTTGGGCAGCAGCGAAGTCGAGGCATTTCTGTCCTGGCT
GGCGAACGAGCGCAAGGTTTCGGTCTCCACGCATCGTCAGGCATTGGCGGCCTTGCTGTTCTTCTACGGC
AAGGTGCTGTGCACGGATCTGCCCTGGCTTCAGGAGATCGGAAGACCTCGGCCGTCGCGGCGCTTGCCGG
TGGTGCTGACCCCGGATGAAGTGGTTCGCATCCTCGGTTTTCTGGAAGGCGAGCATCGTTTGTTCGCCCA
GGACTCTAGCTATAGTTCTAGTGGTTGGCTACGTATACTCCGGAATATTAATAGATCATGGAGATAATTA
AAATGATAACCATCTCGCAAATAAATAAGTATTTTACTGTTTTCGTAACAGTTTTGTAATAAAAAAACCT
ATAAATATTCCGGATTATTCATACCGTCCCACCATCGGGCGCGGATCCCGGTCCGAAGCGCGCGGAATTC
AAAGGCCTACGTCGACGCCATGGACTGCCCGGCCCTCCCCCCCGGATGGAAGAAGGAGGAAGTGATCCGA
AAATCAGGGCTCAGTGCTGGCAAGAGCGATGTCTACTACTTCAGTCCAAGTGGTAAGAAGTTCAGAAGTA
AACCTCAGCTGGCAAGATACCTGGGAAATGCTGTTGACCTTAGCAGTTTTGACTTCAGGACCGGCAAGAT
GATGCCTAGTAAATTACAGAAGAACAAGCAGAGACTCCGGAATGACCCCCTCAATCAGAACAAGGGTAAA
CCAGACCTGAACACAACATTGCCAATTAGACAAACTGCATCAATTTTCAAGCAACCAGTAACCAAATTCA
CGAACCACCCGAGCAATAAGGTGAAGTCAGACCCCCAGCGGATGAATGAACAACCACGTCAGCTTTTCTG
GGAGAAGAGGCTACAAGGACTTAGCGCATCAGATGTAACAGAACAAATTATAAAAACCATGGAGCTACCT
AAAGGTCTTCAAGGAGTCGGTCCAGGTAGCAATGACGAGACCCTTCTGTCTGCTGTGGCCAGTGCTTTAC
ACACAAGCTCTGCGCCCATCACAGGACAAGTCTCTGCTGCCGTGGAAAAGAACCCTGCTGTTTGGCTTAA
CACATCTCAACCCCTCTGCAAAGCTTTCATTGTTACAGATGAAGACATTAGGAAACAGGAAGAGCGAGTC
CAACAAGTACGCAAGAAACTGGAGGAGGCACTGATGGCCGACATCCTGTCCCGGGCTGCGGACACGGAGG
AAGTAGACATTGACATGGACGATGGAGATGAGGCGTGCGGCCGCGCCATGGTGAGCAAGGGCGAGGAGCT
GTTCACCGGGGTGGTGCCCATCCTGGTCGAGCTGGACGGCGACGTAAACGGCCACAAGTTCAGCGTGTCC
GGCGAGGGCGAGGGCGATGCCACCTACGGCAAGCTGACCCTGAAGTTCATCTGCACCACCGGCAAGCTGC
CCGTGCCCTGGCCCACCCTCGTGACCACCCTGACCTACGGCGTGCAGTGCTTCAGCCGCTACCCCGACCA
CATGAAGCAGCACGACTTCTTCAAGTCCGCCATGCCCGAAGGCTACGTCCAGGAGCGCACCATCTTCTTC
AAGGACGACGGCAACTACAAGACCCGCGCCGAGGTGAAGTTCGAGGGCGACACCCTGGTGAACCGCATCG
AGCTGAAGGGCATCGACTTCAAGGAGGACGGCAACATCCTGGGGCACAAGCTGGAGTACAACTACAACAG
CCACAACGTCTATATCATGGCCGACAAGCAGAAGAACGGCATCAAGGTGAACTTCAAGATCCGCCACAAC
ATCGAGGACGGCAGCGTGCAGCTCGCCGACCACTACCAGCAGAACACCCCCATCGGCGACGGCCCCGTGC
TGCTGCCCGACAACCACTACCTGAGCACCCAGTCCGCCCTGAGCAAAGACCCCAACGAGAAGCGCGATCA
CATGGTCCTGCTGGAGTTCGTGACCGCCGCCGGGATCACTCTCGGCATGGACGAGCTGTACAAGTAATCT
AGAGCCTGCAGTCTCGAGGCATGCGGTACCAAGCTTGTCGAGAAGTACTAGAGGATCATAATCAGCCATA
CCACATTTGTAGAGGTTTTACTTGCTTTAAAAAACCTCCCACACCTCCCCCTGAACCTGAAACATAAAAT
GAATGCAATTGTTGTTGTTAACTTGTTTATTGCAGCTTATAATGGTTACAAATAAAGCAATAGCATCACA
AATTTCACAAATAAAGCATTTTTTTCACTGCATTCTAGTTGTGGTTTGTCCAAACTCATCAATGTATCTT
ATCATGTCTGGATCTGATCACTGCTTGAGCCTAGGAGATCCGAACCAGATAAGTGAAATCTAGTTCCAAA
CTATTTTGTCATTTTTAATTTTCGTATTAGCTTACGACGCTACACCCAGTTCCCATCTATTTTGTCACTC
TTCCCTAAATAATCCTTAAAAACTCCATTTCCACCCCTCCCAGTTCCCAACTATTTTGTCCGCCCACAGC
GGGGCATTTTTCTTCCTGTTATGTTTTTAATCAAACATCCTGCCAACTCCATGTGACAAACCGTCATCTT
CGGCTACTTTTTCTCTGTCACAGAATGAAAATTTTTCTGTCATCTCTTCGTTATTAATGTTTGTAATTGA
CTGAATATCAACGCTTATTTGCAGCCTGAATGGCGAATGGGACGC
Features (pLannotate 1.2.2; 16 found; start..end, strand, type, name):
    477..581     +  promoter       AmpR promoter: bla
    582..1442    +  CDS            AmpR: β-lactamase; bla; confers resistance to ampicillin, carbenicillin, and related antibiotics
   1613..2201    +  rep_origin     ori: high-copy-number ColE1/pMB1/pBR322/pUC origin of replication
   2387..2438    -  misc_feature   bom (fragment): basis of mobility region from pBR322
   2506..2730    -  mobile_element Tn7R: mini-Tn7 element (right end of the Tn7 transposon) Tn7
   2797..3330    -  CDS            GmR: gentamycin acetyltransferase; aacC1; confers resistance to gentamycin
   3500..3528    -  promoter       Pc promoter: intI1 (promoter lies within the coding sequence); class 1 integron promoter
   3506..3853    -  CDS            YPR2_ECOLX (fragment): Protein predicted: Swiss-Prot protein existence level 4. From Escherichia coli.
   3880..3971    +  promoter       polyhedrin promoter: polh from Autographa californica; promoter for the baculovirus polyhedrin gene
   4058..4843    +  CDS            Mbd3 (fragment): MBD3_MOUSE - Experimental evidence at protein level: Swiss-Prot protein existence level 1. Acts as transcriptional repressor and plays a role in gene silencing. Does not bind DNA by itself. Binds to DNA with a preference for sites containing methylated CpG dinucleotides (in vitro). Binds to a lesser degree DNA containing unmethylated CpG dinucleotides (By similarity). Recruits histone deacetylases and DNA methyltransferases. From Mus musculus (Mouse).
   4853..5572    +  CDS            EGFP: the original enhanced GFP (Yang et al., 1996) mammalian codon-optimized
   5629..5712    +  CDS            large T antigen (fragment): large T antigen from SV40 (simian virus 40)
   5735..5869    +  polyA_signal   SV40 poly(A) signal: SV40 polyadenylation signal
   5898..6063    -  mobile_element Tn7L: mini-Tn7 element (left end of the Tn7 transposon) Tn7
   6226..6242    +  CDS            lacZα (fragment): LacZα fragment of β-galactosidase; lacZ fragment
   6247..451     +  rep_origin     f1 ori (across the origin) (sequence partly withheld): f1 bacteriophage origin of replication; arrow indicates direction of (+) strand synthesis
