[The description below was written by a language model from this plasmid's Addgene catalogue record and pLannotate feature annotations shown in this document.]
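Description:
pFB_MBD2.2-GFP (pc2083) is a baculovirus donor plasmid built on the pFastBac1 backbone for producing a GFP-tagged fragment of mouse methyl-CpG binding domain protein 2 (MBD2, amino acids 153–414) in insect cells. In bacteria it is maintained as a high-copy plasmid through a ColE1/pUC-type origin and selected with ampicillin via the β-lactamase gene; an f1 origin is also present. The expression cassette sits between the Tn7R and Tn7L ends of a mini-Tn7 element, together with a gentamicin acetyltransferase gene driven by the Pc integron promoter. In the standard pFastBac workflow, this arrangement allows the whole Tn7-flanked segment to be transposed into a baculovirus shuttle genome (bacmid) in a suitable E. coli host, with gentamicin resistance marking the transposed segment. The resulting bacmid is then used to generate recombinant virus.

Within the transposable segment, the Autographa californica polyhedrin promoter, a strong very-late baculoviral promoter, drives the MBD2 fragment, which was cloned between AsiSI and NotI sites and is followed by EGFP as a C-terminal fusion. An SV40 polyadenylation signal ends the transcription unit. The automated annotation labels the roughly 790 bp insert as an Mbd3 fragment, whereas the catalogue entry identifies it as MBD2. This probably reflects the homology between these related family members rather than a different insert, and the annotated length fits the stated 262-residue region. The full sequenced construct is 6,250 nt. According to the record, the plasmid serves to express the fluorescently tagged MBD2 truncation in insect cells, and the associated study concerns direct homo- and hetero-interactions between MeCP2 and MBD2.
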