Addgene plasmid #211722: pFB_MBD2.2-GFP (pc2083)
Purpose: Expresses MBD2 (aa153-414) GFP tagged in insect cells
Depositing lab: Cristina Cardoso. Depositing organization: Technische Universitaet Darmstadt. Publication: Direct homo- and hetero-interactions of MeCP2 and MBD2. Becker A, Allmann L, Hofstatter M, Casa V, Weber P, Lehmkuhl A, Herce HD, Cardoso MC. PLoS One. 2013;8(1):e53730. doi: 10.1371/journal.pone.0053730. Epub 2013 Jan 15. PubMed 23335972.
Backbone
  Vector backbone: pFastBac1
  Backbone manufacturer: Invitrogen
  Backbone size w/o insert (bp): 4472
  Vector type: Insect Expression
  Selectable markers: Gentamicin
Growth in bacteria
  Bacterial resistance: Ampicillin, 100 μg/mL
  Growth temperature: 37°C
  Growth strain: DH5alpha
  Copy number: High Copy
Gene/Insert
  Gene/Insert name: MBD2.2 aa153-414 (alt name: Mus musculus methyl-CpG binding domain protein 2)
  Species: M. musculus (mouse)
  Promoter: Polyhedrin Promoter
  Tag / fusion protein: GFP (C terminal on insert)
  Cloning method: Restriction Enzyme; 5′ cloning site AsiSI (not destroyed); 3′ cloning site NotI (not destroyed)
  Sequencing primers: 5′ AAATGATAACCATCTCGC; 3′ GGTGCAGATGAACTTCAG
Terms and licenses: Academic/Nonprofit Terms; Industry Terms: Not Available to Industry
How to cite: pFB_MBD2.2-GFP (pc2083) was a gift from Cristina Cardoso (Addgene plasmid # 211722 ; http://n2t.net/addgene:211722 ; RRID:Addgene_211722)
